Addgene plasmid #248855: GST-tag HOIL1 binding E2 variant L3HL-1
Purpose: N-term GST tag E2 variant selected for HOIL1
Depositing lab: Brenda Schulman. Depositing organization: Max Planck Institute of Biochemistry. Publication: E2 variants for probing E3 ubiquitin ligase activities. Du J, Andree GA, Horn-Ghetko D, Stier L, Singh J, Kostrhon S, Kiss L, Mann M, Sidhu SS, Schulman BA. Proc Natl Acad Sci U S A. 2026 Jan 6;123(1):e2524899122. doi: 10.1073/pnas.2524899122. Epub 2026 Jan 2. PubMed 41481455.
Backbone
  Vector backbone: pGEX
  Vector type: Bacterial Expression
Growth in bacteria
  Bacterial resistance: Ampicillin, 100 μg/mL
  Growth temperature: 37°C
  Growth strain: DH5alpha
  Copy number: High Copy
Gene/Insert
  Gene/Insert name: GST-L3HL-1
  Species: Synthetic
  Insert size (bp): 465
  Tag / fusion protein: GST (N terminal on insert); Avi (C terminal on insert)
  Cloning method: Gibson Cloning
Terms and licenses: Academic/Nonprofit Terms; Industry Terms: Not Available to Industry
How to cite: GST-tag HOIL1 binding E2 variant L3HL-1 was a gift from Brenda Schulman (Addgene plasmid # 248855 ; http://n2t.net/addgene:248855 ; RRID:Addgene_248855)
