[The description below was written by a language model from this plasmid's Addgene catalogue record and pLannotate feature annotations shown in this document.]
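Description:
GST-tag HOIL1 binding E2 variant L3HL-1 is a 5,574 nt bacterial expression plasmid built on a pGEX backbone for producing a recombinant, engineered ubiquitin-conjugating enzyme in E. coli. It replicates from a high-copy ColE1/pMB1-type origin and is selected with ampicillin through the bla (AmpR) gene and its own promoter. The backbone also carries lacI with its promoter. The annotation additionally picks up typical pGEX remnants: a lac promoter/operator with a lacZα fragment, and short bom, rop and yciV fragments. None of these is part of the payload.

Expression is driven by the IPTG-inducible tac promoter and its adjacent lac operator. These lie at the end of the numbered sequence and read across the circular junction into the open reading frame at position 1. That frame begins with Schistosoma japonicum glutathione S-transferase, followed by a TEV protease recognition site (annotated as a fragment). Next comes a roughly 460 bp coding region that matches human UBE2L3 (UbcH7), the E2 that works with HECT- and RBR-type E3 ligases. The catalogue lists the 465 bp insert as synthetic, consistent with L3HL-1 being a UBE2L3-derived variant selected to bind the E3 ligase HOIL1, but the specific substitutions are not given. The record also lists a C-terminal Avi tag, a biotinylation acceptor peptide, which the feature table does not annotate. A second, shorter UBE2L3 fragment is detected downstream of the main coding region, and its significance is not explained.

The GST tag allows glutathione-affinity purification or pulldown, and the TEV site should allow its removal. The associated work concerns E2 variants as probes of E3 ubiquitin ligase activity.
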