Features (pLannotate 1.2.2; 19 found; start..end, strand, type, name):
      1..654     +  CDS            GST26_SCHJA: Experimental evidence at protein level: Swiss-Prot protein existence level 1. GST isoenzymes appear to play a central role in the parasite detoxification system. Other functions are also suspected including a role in increasing the solubility of haematin in the parasite gut. From Schistosoma japonicum (Blood fluke).
    661..680     +  CDS            TEV site (fragment): tobacco etch virus (TEV) protease recognition and cleavage site
    685..1146    +  CDS            UBE2L3: UB2L3_HUMAN - Also known as UBCE7, UBCH7. Experimental evidence at protein level: Swiss-Prot protein existence level 1. Ubiquitin-conjugating enzyme E2 that specifically acts with HECT-type and RBR family E3 ubiquitin-protein ligases. Does not function with most RING-containing E3 ubiquitin-protein ligases because it lacks intrinsic E3-independent reactivity with lysine: in contrast, it has activity with the RBR family E3 enzymes, such as PRKN and ARIH1, that function like RING-HECT hybrids. Accepts ubiquitin from the E1 complex and catalyzes its covalent attachment to other proteins. In vitro
   1199..1303    +  CDS            UBE2L3 (fragment): UB2L3_HUMAN - Also known as UBCE7, UBCH7. Experimental evidence at protein level: Swiss-Prot protein existence level 1. Ubiquitin-conjugating enzyme E2 that specifically acts with HECT-type and RBR family E3 ubiquitin-protein ligases. Does not function with most RING-containing E3 ubiquitin-protein ligases because it lacks intrinsic E3-independent reactivity with lysine: in contrast, it has activity with the RBR family E3 enzymes, such as PRKN and ARIH1, that function like RING-HECT hybrids. Accepts ubiquitin from the E1 complex and catalyzes its covalent attachment to other proteins. In vitro
   1334..1373    +  CDS            rop (fragment): Rop protein, which maintains plasmids at low copy number; rop
   1475..1515    +  misc_feature   bom (fragment): basis of mobility region from pBR322
   1620..1724    +  promoter       AmpR promoter: bla
   1725..2585    +  CDS            AmpR: β-lactamase; bla; confers resistance to ampicillin, carbenicillin, and related antibiotics
   2756..3344    +  rep_origin     ori: high-copy-number ColE1/pMB1/pBR322/pUC origin of replication
   3530..3581    -  misc_feature   bom (fragment): basis of mobility region from pBR322
   3588..3665    +  promoter       lacI promoter: lacI
   3666..4748    +  CDS            lacI: lac repressor; lacI; The lac repressor binds to the lac operator to inhibit transcription in E. coli. This inhibition can be relieved by adding lactose or isopropyl-β-D-thiogalactopyranoside (IPTG).
   4761..4782    +  protein_bind   CAP binding site: CAP binding activates transcription in the presence of cAMP. E. coli catabolite activator protein
   4797..4827    +  promoter       lac promoter: promoter for the E. coli lac operon
   4835..4851    +  protein_bind   lac operator: The lac repressor binds to the lac operator to inhibit transcription in E. coli. This inhibition can be relieved by adding lactose or isopropyl-β-D-thiogalactopyranoside (IPTG). lac repressor encoded by lacI
   4871..5044    +  CDS            lacZα: LacZα fragment of β-galactosidase; lacZ fragment
   5308..5424    -  CDS            yciV (fragment): RNAAM_ECOLI - Also known as trpH From Escherichia coli (strain K12).
   5500..5528    +  promoter       tac promoter: strong E. coli promoter; hybrid between the trp and lac UV5 promoters
   5536..5552    +  protein_bind   lac operator: The lac repressor binds to the lac operator to inhibit transcription in E. coli. This inhibition can be relieved by adding lactose or isopropyl-β-D-thiogalactopyranoside (IPTG). lac repressor encoded by lacI
>Addgene plasmid #248855 | GST-tag HOIL1 binding E2 variant L3HL-1 | addgene full sequence | sequence record 496800 | Addgene NGS Result
ATGTCCCCTATACTAGGTTATTGGAAAATTAAGGGCCTTGTGCAACCCACTCGACTTCTTTTGGAATATC
TTGAAGAAAAATATGAAGAGCATTTGTATGAGCGCGATGAAGGTGATAAATGGCGAAACAAAAAGTTTGA
ATTGGGTTTGGAGTTTCCCAATCTTCCTTATTATATTGATGGTGATGTTAAATTAACACAGTCTATGGCC
ATCATACGTTATATAGCTGACAAGCACAACATGTTGGGTGGTTGTCCAAAAGAGCGTGCAGAGATTTCAA
TGCTTGAAGGAGCGGTTTTGGATATTAGATACGGTGTTTCGAGAATTGCATATAGTAAAGACTTTGAAAC
TCTCAAAGTTGATTTTCTTAGCAAGCTACCTGAAATGCTGAAAATGTTCGAAGATCGTTTATGTCATAAA
ACATATTTAAATGGTGATCATGTAACCCATCCTGACTTCATGTTGTATGACGCTCTTGATGTTGTTTTAT
ACATGGACCCAATGTGCCTGGATGCGTTCCCAAAATTAGTTTGTTTTAAAAAACGTATTGAAGCTATCCC
ACAAATTGATAAGTACTTGAAATCCAGCAAGTATATAGCATGGCCTTTGCAGGGCTGGCAAGCCACGTTT
GGTGGTGGCGACCATCCTCCAAAATCGGATGAAAACCTGTATTTTCAGGGATCCATGGCGGCCAGCAGGA
GGCTGATGAAGGAGCTTGAAGAAATCCGCAAAGCAGGGATGAAAAACTTCCGTAACATCCAGGTTGATGA
AGCTAATTTATTGACTTGGCAAGGGCTTATTGTTCCTGACAACCCTCCATATGATAAGGGAGCCTTCAGA
ATCGAAATCAACTTTCCACAGCAGTACCCAATTCCGCCACCGAAGATCACATTTAAAACAAAGATCTATC
ACCCAAACATCGACGAAAAGGGGCAGGTCTGTCTGCCAGTAATTAGTGCCGAAAACTGGAAGCCAGCAAC
CAAAACCGACCAAGTAATCCAGTCCCTCATAGCACTGGTGAATGACCCCCAGCCTGAGCACCCGCTTCGG
GCTGACCTAGCTGAAGAATACTCTAAGGACCGTAAAAAATTCGCAAAGAATGCTGAAGAGTTTACAAAGA
AATATGGGGAAAAGCGACCTGTGGACGGTCTTAACGACATCTTCGAGGCTCAAAAGATTGAATGGCATGA
ATAAGCGGCCGCATCGGGCTGACCTAGCTGAAGAATACTCTAAGGACCGTAAAAAATTCGCAAAGAATGC
TGAAGAGTTTACAAAGAAATATGGGGAAAAGCGACCTGTGGACTAAGCGGCCGCATCGTGACTGACTGAC
GATCTGCCTCGCGCGTTTCGGTGATGACGGTGAAAACCTCTGACACATGCAGCTCCCGGAGACGGTCACA
GCTTGTCTGTAAGCGGATGCCGGGAGCAGACAAGCCCGTCAGGGCGCGTCAGCGGGTGTTGGCGGGTGTC
GGGGCGCAGCCATGACCCAGTCACGTAGCGATAGCGGAGTGTATAATTCTTGAAGACGAAAGGGCCTCGT
GATACGCCTATTTTTATAGGTTAATGTCATGATAATAATGGTTTCTTAGACGTCAGGTGGCACTTTTCGG
GGAAATGTGCGCGGAACCCCTATTTGTTTATTTTTCTAAATACATTCAAATATGTATCCGCTCATGAGAC
AATAACCCTGATAAATGCTTCAATAATATTGAAAAAGGAAGAGTATGAGTATTCAACATTTCCGTGTCGC
CCTTATTCCCTTTTTTGCGGCATTTTGCCTTCCTGTTTTTGCTCACCCAGAAACGCTGGTGAAAGTAAAA
GATGCTGAAGATCAGTTGGGTGCACGAGTGGGTTACATCGAACTGGATCTCAACAGCGGTAAGATCCTTG
AGAGTTTTCGCCCCGAAGAACGTTTTCCAATGATGAGCACTTTTAAAGTTCTGCTATGTGGCGCGGTATT
ATCCCGTGTTGACGCCGGGCAAGAGCAACTCGGTCGCCGCATACACTATTCTCAGAATGACTTGGTTGAG
TACTCACCAGTCACAGAAAAGCATCTTACGGATGGCATGACAGTAAGAGAATTATGCAGTGCTGCCATAA
CCATGAGTGATAACACTGCGGCCAACTTACTTCTGACAACGATCGGAGGACCGAAGGAGCTAACCGCTTT
TTTGCACAACATGGGGGATCATGTAACTCGCCTTGATCGTTGGGAACCGGAGCTGAATGAAGCCATACCA
AACGACGAGCGTGACACCACGATGCCTGCAGCAATGGCAACAACGTTGCGCAAACTATTAACTGGCGAAC
TACTTACTCTAGCTTCCCGGCAACAATTAATAGACTGGATGGAGGCGGATAAAGTTGCAGGACCACTTCT
GCGCTCGGCCCTTCCGGCTGGCTGGTTTATTGCTGATAAATCTGGAGCCGGTGAGCGTGGGTCTCGCGGT
ATCATTGCAGCACTGGGGCCAGATGGTAAGCCCTCCCGTATCGTAGTTATCTACACGACGGGGAGTCAGG
CAACTATGGATGAACGAAATAGACAGATCGCTGAGATAGGTGCCTCACTGATTAAGCATTGGTAACTGTC
AGACCAAGTTTACTCATATATACTTTAGATTGATTTAAAACTTCATTTTTAATTTAAAAGGATCTAGGTG
AAGATCCTTTTTGATAATCTCATGACCAAAATCCCTTAACGTGAGTTTTCGTTCCACTGAGCGTCAGACC
CCGTAGAAAAGATCAAAGGATCTTCTTGAGATCCTTTTTTTCTGCGCGTAATCTGCTGCTTGCAAACAAA
AAAACCACCGCTACCAGCGGTGGTTTGTTTGCCGGATCAAGAGCTACCAACTCTTTTTCCGAAGGTAACT
GGCTTCAGCAGAGCGCAGATACCAAATACTGTCCTTCTAGTGTAGCCGTAGTTAGGCCACCACTTCAAGA
ACTCTGTAGCACCGCCTACATACCTCGCTCTGCTAATCCTGTTACCAGTGGCTGCTGCCAGTGGCGATAA
GTCGTGTCTTACCGGGTTGGACTCAAGACGATAGTTACCGGATAAGGCGCAGCGGTCGGGCTGAACGGGG
GGTTCGTGCACACAGCCCAGCTTGGAGCGAACGACCTACACCGAACTGAGATACCTACAGCGTGAGCTAT
GAGAAAGCGCCACGCTTCCCGAAGGGAGAAAGGCGGACAGGTATCCGGTAAGCGGCAGGGTCGGAACAGG
AGAGCGCACGAGGGAGCTTCCAGGGGGAAACGCCTGGTATCTTTATAGTCCTGTCGGGTTTCGCCACCTC
TGACTTGAGCGTCGATTTTTGTGATGCTCGTCAGGGGGGCGGAGCCTATGGAAAAACGCCAGCAACGCGG
CCTTTTTACGGTTCCTGGCCTTTTGCTGGCCTTTTGCTCACATGTTCTTTCCTGCGTTATCCCCTGATTC
TGTGGATAACCGTATTACCGCCTTTGAGTGAGCTGATACCGCTCGCCGCAGCCGAACGACCGAGCGCAGC
GAGTCAGTGAGCGAGGAAGCGGAAGAGCGCCTGATGCGGTATTTTCTCCTTACGCATCTGTGCGGTATTT
CACACCGCATAAATTCCGACACCATCGAATGGCGCAAAACCTTTCGCGGTATGGCATGATAGCGCCCGGA
AGAGAGTCAATTCAGGGTGGTGAATGTGAAACCAGTAACGTTATACGATGTCGCAGAGTATGCCGGTGTC
TCTTATCAGACCGTTTCCCGCGTGGTGAACCAGGCCAGCCACGTTTCTGCGAAAACGCGGGAAAAAGTGG
AAGCGGCGATGGCGGAGCTGAATTACATTCCCAACCGCGTGGCACAACAACTGGCGGGCAAACAGTCGTT
GCTGATTGGCGTTGCCACCTCCAGTCTGGCCCTGCACGCGCCGTCGCAAATTGTCGCGGCGATTAAATCT
CGCGCCGATCAACTGGGTGCCAGCGTGGTGGTGTCGATGGTAGAACGAAGCGGCGTCGAAGCCTGTAAAG
CGGCGGTGCACAATCTTCTCGCGCAACGCGTCAGTGGGCTGATCATTAACTATCCGCTGGATGACCAGGA
TGCCATTGCTGTGGAAGCTGCCTGCACTAATGTTCCGGCGTTATTTCTTGATGTCTCTGACCAGACACCC
ATCAACAGTATTATTTTCTCCCATGAAGACGGTACGCGACTGGGCGTGGAGCATCTGGTCGCATTGGGTC
ACCAGCAAATCGCGCTGTTAGCGGGCCCATTAAGTTCTGTCTCGGCGCGTCTGCGTCTGGCTGGCTGGCA
TAAATATCTCACTCGCAATCAAATTCAGCCGATAGCGGAACGGGAAGGCGACTGGAGTGCCATGTCCGGT
TTTCAACAAACCATGCAAATGCTGAATGAGGGCATCGTTCCCACTGCGATGCTGGTTGCCAACGATCAGA
TGGCGCTGGGCGCAATGCGCGCCATTACCGAGTCCGGGCTGCGCGTTGGTGCGGATATCTCGGTAGTGGG
ATACGACGATACCGAAGACAGCTCATGTTATATCCCGCCGTTAACCACCATCAAACAGGATTTTCGCCTG
CTGGGGCAAACCAGCGTGGACCGCTTGCTGCAACTCTCTCAGGGCCAGGCGGTGAAGGGCAATCAGCTGT
TGCCCGTCTCACTGGTGAAAAGAAAAACCACCCTGGCGCCCAATACGCAAACCGCCTCTCCCCGCGCGTT
GGCCGATTCATTAATGCAGCTGGCACGACAGGTTTCCCGACTGGAAAGCGGGCAGTGAGCGCAACGCAAT
TAATGTAAGTTAGCTCACTCATTAGGCACCCCAGGCTTTACACTTTATGCTTCCGGCTCGTATGTTGTGT
GGAATTGTGAGCGGATAACAATTTAACACAGGAAACAGCTATGACCATGATTACGGATTCACTGGCCGTC
GTTTTACAACGTCGTGACTGGGAAAACCCTGGCGTTACCCAACTTAATCGCCTTGCAGCACATCCCCCTT
TCGCCAGCTGGCGTAATAGCGAAGAGGCCCGCACCGATCGCCCTTCCCAACAGTTGCGCAGCCTGAATGG
CGAATGGCGCTTTGCCTGGTTTCCGGCACCAGAAGCGGTGCCGGAAAGCTGGCTGGAGTGCGATCTTCCT
GAGGCCGATACTGTCGTCGTCCCCTCAAACTGGCAGATGCACGGTTACGATGCGCCCATCTACACCAACG
TGACCTATCCCATTACGGTCAATCCGCCGTTTGTTCCCACGGAGAATCCGACGGGTTGTTACTCGCTCAC
ATTTAATGTTGATGAAAGCTGGCTACAGGAAGGCCAGACGCGAATTATTTTTGATGGCGTTGGAATTAGC
TTATCGACTGCACGGTGCACCAATGCTTCTGGCGTCAGGCAGCCATCGGAAGCTGTGGTATGGCTGTGCA
GGTCGTAAATCACTGCATAATTCGTGTCGCTCAAGGCGCACTCCCGTTCTGGATAATGTTTTTTGCGCCG
ACATCATAACGGTTCTGGCAAATATTCTGAAATGAGCTGTTGACAATTAATCATCGGCTCGTATAATGTG
TGGAATTGTGAGCGGATAACAATTTCACACAGGAAACAGTATTC
