>Addgene plasmid #248855 | GST-tag HOIL1 binding E2 variant L3HL-1 | depositor partial sequence | sequence record 490897 | sequence of insert with pGEX 5'
CATCCTCCAAAATCGGATGAAAACCTGTATTTTCAGGGATCCATGGCGGCCAGCAGGAGGCTGATGAAGG
AGCTTGAAGAAATCCGCAAAGCAGGGATGAAAAACTTCCGTAACATCCAGGTTGATGAAGCTAATTTATT
GACTTGGCAAGGGCTTATTGTTCCTGACAACCCTCCATATGATAAGGGAGCCTTCAGAATCGAAATCAAC
TTTCCACAGCAGTACCCAATTCCGCCACCGAAGATCACATTTAAAACAAAGATCTATCACCCAAACATCG
ACGAAAAGGGGCAGGTCTGTCTGCCAGTAATTAGTGCCGAAAACTGGAAGCCAGCAACCAAAACCGACCA
AGTAATCCAGTCCCTCATAGCACTGGTGAATGACCCCCAGCCTGAGCACCCGCTTCGGGCTGACCTAGCT
GAAGAATACTCTAAGGACCGTAAAAAATTCGCAAAGAATGCTGAAGAGTTTACAAAGAAATATGGGGAAA
AGCGACCTGTGGACGGTCTTAACGACATCTTCGAGGCTCAAAAGATTGAATGGCATGAATAAGCGGCCGC
ATCGGGCTGACCTAGCTGAAGAATACTCTAAGGACCGTAAAAAATTCGCAAAGAATGCTGAAGAGTTTAC
AAAGAAATATGGGGAAAAGCGACCTGTGGACTAAGCGGCCGCATCGTGACTGACTGACGATCTGCCTCGC
GCGTTTCGGTGATGACGGTGAAAACCTCTGACACATGCAGCTCCCGGAGACGGTCACAGCTTGTCTGTAA
GCGGATGCCGGGAGCAGACAAGCCCGTCAGGGCGCGTCAGCGGGTGTTGGCGGGTGTCGGGGCGCAGCCA
TGACCCAGTCACGTAGCGATAGCGGAGTGTATAATTCTTGAAGACGAAAGGGCCTCGTGATACGCCTATT
TTTATAGGTTAATGTCATGATAATAATGGTTTCTTAGACGTCAGGTGGCACTTTTCGGGGAAATGTGCGC
GGAACCCCTATTTGTTTATTTTTCTAAATACATTCAAATATGTATCCGCTCATGAGACAATAACCCTGAT
AAATGCTTCAATAATATTGAAAAAGGAAGAGTATGAGTATTCAACATTTCCGTGTCGCCCTTATTCCCTT
TTTTGCGGCATTTTGCCTTCCTGTTTTTGCTCACCCAAAAACCCTGG
